>Addgene plasmid #67240 | pNUT N6His hTFNG | depositor full sequence | sequence record 124401 | pNUT N6His hTFNG sequence 7952 bps
CCCGGGAAGATGAGGCTCGCCGTGGGAGCCCTGCTGGTCTGCGCCGTCCTAGGGCTGTGTCTGGCTGTCC
CTGATAAACATCATCATCATCATCATATCGAGGGAAGGGTCCCTGATAAAACTGTGAGATGGTGTGCAGT
GTCGGAGCATGAGGCCACTAAGTGCCAGAGTTTCCGCGACCATATGAAAAGCGTCATTCCATCCGATGGT
CCCAGTGTTGCTTGTGTGAAGAAAGCCTCCTACCTTGATTGCATCAGGGCCATTGCGGCAAACGAAGCGG
ATGCTGTGACACTGGATGCAGGTTTGGTGTATGATGCTTACCTGGCTCCCAATAACCTGAAGCCTGTGGT
GGCAGAGTTCTATGGGTCAAAAGAGGATCCACAGACTTTCTATTATGCTGTTGCTGTGGTGAAGAAGGAT
AGTGGCTTCCAGATGAACCAGCTTCGAGGCAAGAAGTCCTGCCACACGGGTCTAGGCAGGTCCGCTGGGT
GGAACATCCCCATAGGCTTACTTTACTGTGACTTACCTGAGCCACGTAAACCTCTTGAGAAAGCAGTGGC
CAATTTCTTCTCGGGCAGCTGTGCCCCTTGTGCGGATGGGACGGACTTCCCCCAGCTGTGTCAACTGTGT
CCAGGGTGTGGCTGCTCCACCCTTAACCAATACTTCGGCTACTCGGGAGCCTTCAAGTGTCTGAAGGATG
GTGCTGGGGATGTGGCCTTTGTCAAGCACTCGACTATATTTGAGAACTTGGCAAACAAGGCTGACAGGGA
CCAGTATGAGCTGCTTTGCCTGGACAACACCCGGAAGCCGGTAGATGAATACAAGGACTGCCACTTGGCC
CAGGTCCCTTCTCATACCGTCGTGGCCCGAAGTATGGGCGGCAAGGAGGACTTGATCTGGGAGCTTCTCA
ACCAGGCCCAGGAACATTTTGGCAAAGACAAATCAAAAGAATTCCAACTATTCAGCTCTCCTCATGGGAA
GGACCTGCTGTTTAAGGACTCTGCCCACGGGTTTTTAAAAGTCCCCCCCAGGATGGATGCCAAGATGTAC
CTGGGCTATGAGTATGTCACTGCCATCCGGAATCTACGGGAAGGCACATGCCCAGAAGCCCCAACAGATG
AATGCAAGCCTGTGAAGTGGTGTGCGCTGAGCCACCACGAGAGGCTCAAGTGTGATGAGTGGAGTGTTAA
CAGTGTAGGGAAAATAGAGTGTGTATCAGCAGAGACCACCGAAGACTGCATCGCCAAGATCATGAATGGA
GAAGCTGATGCCATGAGCTTGGATGGAGGGTTTGTCTACATAGCGGGCAAGTGTGGTCTGGTGCCTGTCT
TGGCAGAAAACTACGATAAGAGCGATAATTGTGAGGATACACCAGAGGCAGGGTATTTTGCTGTAGCAGT
GGTGAAGAAATCAGCTTCTGACCTCACCTGGGACAATCTGAAAGGCAAGAAGTCCTGCCATACGGCAGTT
GGCAGAACCGCTGGCTGGAACATCCCCATGGGCCTGCTCTACAATAAGATCAACCACTGCAGATTTGATG
AATTTTTCAGTGAAGGTTGTGCCCCTGGGTCTAAGAAAGACTCCAGTCTCTGTAAGCTGTGTATGGGCTC
AGGCCTAAACCTGTGTGAACCCAACAACAAAGAGGGATACTACGGCTACACAGGCGCTTTCAGGTGTCTG
GTTGAGAAGGGAGATGTGGCCTTTGTGAAACACCAGACTGTCCCACAGAACACTGGGGGAAAAAACCCTG
ATCCATGGGCTAAGAATCTGAATGAAAAAGACTATGAGTTGCTGTGCCTTGATGGTACCAGGAAACCTGT
GGAGGAGTATGCGAACTGCCACCTGGCCAGAGCCCCGAATCACGCTGTGGTCACACGGAAAGATAAGGAA
GCTTGCGTCCACAAGATATTACGTCAACAGCAGCACCTATTTGGAAGCGACGTAACTGACTGCTCGGGCA
ACTTTTGTTTGTTCCGGTCGGAAACCAAGGACCTTCTGTTCAGAGATGACACAGTATGTTTGGCCAAACT
TCATGACAGAAACACATATGAAAAATACTTAGGAGAAGAATATGTCAAGGCTGTTGGTAACCTGAGAAAA
TGCTCCACCTCATCACTCCTGGAAGCCTGCACTTTCCGTAGACCTTAATAGCTCGAGGGCGGCCGCTGAT
TGATTGAGTCGACTCTAGGGGTGGCATCCCTGTGACCCCTCCCCAGTGCCTCTCCTGGCCCTGGAAGTTG
CCACTCCAGTGCCCACCAGCCTTGTCCTAATAAAATTAAGTTGCATCATTTTGTCTGACTAGGTGTCCTT
CTATAATATTATGGGGTGGAGGGGGGTGGTATGGAGCAAGGGGCAAGTTGGGAAGACAACCTGTAGGGCC
TGCGGGGTCTATTGGGAACCAAGCTGGAGTGCAGTGGCACAATCTTGGCTCACTGCAATCTCCGCCTCCT
GGGTTCAAGCGATTCTCCTGCCTCAGCCTCCCGAGTTGTTGGGATTCCAGGCATGCATGACCAGGCTCAG
CTAATTTTTGTTTTTTTGGTAGAGACGGGGTTTCACCATATTGGCCAGGCTGGTCTCCAACTCCTAATCT
CAGGTGATCTACCCACCTTGGCCTCCCAAATTGCTGGGATTACAGGCGTGAACCACTGCTCCCTTCCCTG
TCCTTCTGATTTTAAAATAACTATACCAGCAGGAGGACGTCCAGACACAGCATAGGCTACCTGGCCATGC
CCAACCGGTGGGACATTTGAGTTGCTTGCTTGGCACTGTCCTCTCATGCGTTGGGTCCACTCAGTAGATG
CCTGTTGAATTCGTAATCATGTCATAGCTGTTTCCTGTGTGAAATTGTTATCCGCTCACAATTCCACACA
ACATACGAGCCGGAAGCATAAAGTGTAAAGCCTGGGGTGCCTAATGAGTGAGCTAACTCACATTAATTGC
GTTGCGCTCACTGCCCGCTTTCCAGTCGGGAAACCTGTCGTGCCAGCTGCATTAATGAATCGGCCAACGC
GCGGGGAGAGGCGGTTTGCGTATTGGGCGCTCTTCCGCTTCCTCGCTCACTGACTCGCTGCGCTCGGTCG
TTCGGCTGCGGCGAGCGGTATCAGCTCACTCAAAGGCGGTAATACGGTTATCCACAGAATCAGGGGATAA
CGCAGGAAAGAACATGTGAGCAAAAGGCCAGCAAAAGGCCAGGAACCGTAAAAAGGCCGCGTTGCTGGCG
TTTTTCCATAGGCTCCGCCCCCCTGACGAGCATCACAAAAATCGACGCTCAAGTCAGAGGTGGCGAAACC
CGACAGGACTATAAAGATACCAGGCGTTTCCCCCTGGAAGCTCCCTCGTGCGCTCTCCTGTTCCGACCCT
GCCGCTTACCGGATACCTGTCCGCCTTTCTCCCTTCGGGAAGCGTGGCGCTTTCTCATAGCTCACGCTGT
AGGTATCTCAGTTCGGTGTAGGTCGTTCGCTCCAAGCTGGGCTGTGTGCACGAACCCCCCGTTCAGCCCG
ACCGCTGCGCCTTATCCGGTAACTATCGTCTTGAGTCCAACCCGGTAAGACACGACTTATCGCCACTGGC
AGCAGCCACTGGTAACAGGATTAGCAGAGCGAGGTATGTAGGCGGTGCTACAGAGTTCTTGAAGTGGTGG
CCTAACTACGGCTACACTAGAAGAACAGTATTTGGTATCTGCGCTCTGCTGAAGCCAGTTACCTTCGGAA
AAAGAGTTGGTAGCTCTTGATCCGGCAAACAAACCACCGCTGGTAGCGGTGGTTTTTTTGTTTGCAAGCA
GCAGATTACGCGCAGAAAAAAAGGATCTCAAGAAGATCCTTTGATCTTTTCTACGGGGTCTGACGCTCAG
TGGAACGAAAACTCACGTTAAGGGATTTTGGTCATGAGATTATCAAAAAGGATCTTCACCTAGATCCTTT
TAAATTAAAAATGAAGTTTTAAATCAATCTAAAGTATATATGAGTAAACTTGGTCTGACAGTTACCAATG
CTTAATCAGTGAGGCACCTATCTCAGCGATCTGTCTATTTCGTTCATCCATAGTTGCCTGACTCCCCGTC
GTGTAGATAACTACGATACGGGAGGGCTTACCATCTGGCCCCAGTGCTGCAATGATACCGCGAGACCCAC
GCTCACCGGCTCCAGATTTATCAGCAATAAACCAGCCAGCCGGAAGGGCCGAGCGCAGAAGTGGTCCTGC
AACTTTATCCGCCTCCATCCAGTCTATTAATTGTTGCCGGGAAGCTAGAGTAAGTAGTTCGCCAGTTAAT
AGTTTGCGCAACGTTGTTGCCATTGCTACAGGCATCGTGGTGTCACGCTCGTCGTTTGGTATGGCTTCAT
TCAGCTCCGGTTCCCAACGATCAAGGCGAGTTACATGATCCCCCATGTTGTGCAAAAAAGCGGTTAGCTC
CTTCGGTCCTCCGATCGTTGTCAGAAGTAAGTTGGCCGCAGTGTTATCACTCATGGTTATGGCAGCACTG
CATAATTCTCTTACTGTCATGCCATCCGTAAGATGCTTTTCTGTGACTGGTGAGTACTCAACCAAGTCAT
TCTGAGAATAGTGTATGCGGCGACCGAGTTGCTCTTGCCCGGCGTCAATACGGGATAATACCGCGCCACA
TAGCAGAACTTTAAAAGTGCTCATCATTGGAAAACGTTCTTCGGGGCGAAAACTCTCAAGGATCTTACCG
CTGTTGAGATCCAGTTCGATGTAACCCACTCGTGCACCCAACTGATCTTCAGCATCTTTTACTTTCACCA
GCGTTTCTGGGTGAGCAAAAACAGGAAGGCAAAATGCCGCAAAAAAGGGAATAAGGGCGACACGGAAATG
TTGAATACTCATACTCTTCCTTTTTCAATATTATTGAAGCATTTATCAGGGTTATTGTCTCATGAGCGGA
TACATATTTGAATGTATTTAGAAAAATAAACAAATAGGGGTTCCGCGCACATTTCCCCGAAAAGTGCCAC
CTGACGTCTAAGAAACCATTATTATCATGACATTAACCTATAAAAATAGGCGTATCACGAGGCCCTTTCG
TCTCGCGCGTTTCGGTGATGACGGTGAAAACCTCTGACACATGCAGCTCCCGGAGACGGTCACAGCTTGT
CTGTAAGCGGATGCCGGGAGCAGACAAGCCCGTCAGGGCGCGTCAGCGGGTGTTGGCGGGTGTCGGGGCT
GGCTTAACTATGCGGCATCAGAGCAGATTGTACTGAGAGTGCACCATATGCGGTGTGAAATACCGCACAG
ATGCGTAAGGAGAAAATACCGCATCAGGCGCCATTCGCCATTCAGGCTGCGCAACTGTTGGGAAGGGCGA
TCGGTGCGGGCCTCTTCGCTATTACGCCAGCTGGCGAAAGGGGGATGTGCTGCAAGGCGATTAAGTTGGG
TAACGCCAGGGTTTTCCCAGTCACGACGTTGTAAAACGACGGCCAGTGCCAAGCTTGCATGCCTGCAGGT
CGACGCTCTCCCTTATGCGACTCCTGCATTAGGAAGCAGCCCAGTAGTAGGTTGAGGCCGTTGAGCACCG
CCGCCGCAAGGAATGGTGCATGCAAGGAGATGGCGCCCAACAGTCCCCCGGCCACGGGGCCTGCCACCAT
ACCCACGCCGAAACAAGCGCTCATGAGCCCGAAGTGGCGAGCCCGATCTTCCCCATCGGTGATGTCGGCG
ATATAGGCGCCAGCAACCGCACCTGTGGCGCCGGTGATGCCGGCCACGATGCGTCCGGCGTAGAGGATCT
CTGACGGAAGGAAAGAAGTCAGAAGGCAAAAACGAGAGTAACTCCACAGTAGCTCCAAATTCTTTATAAG
GGTCAATGTCCATGCCCCAAAGCCACCCAAGGCACAGCTTGGAGGCTTGAACAGTGGGACATGTACAAGA
GATGATTAGGCAGAGGTGAAAAAGTTGCATGGTGCTGGTGCGCAGACCAATTTATGCCTACAGCCTCCTA
ATACAAAGACCTTTAACCTAATCTCCTCCCCCAGCTCCTCCCAGTCCTTAAACACACAGTCTTTGAAGTA
GGCCTCAAGGTCGGTCGTTGACATTGCTGGGAGTCCAAGAGTCCTCTTATGTAAGACCTTGGGCAGGATC
TGATGGGCGTTCACGGTGGTCTCCATGCAACGTGCAGAGGTGAAGCGAAGTGCACACGGACCGGCAGATG
AGAAGGCACAGACGGGGAGACCGCGTAAAGAGAGGTGCGCCCCGTGGTCGGCTGGAACGGCAGACGGAGA
AGGGGACGAGAGAGTCCCAAGCGGCCCCGCGAGGGGTCGTCCGCGGGATTCAGCGCCGACGGGACGTAAA
CAAAGGACGTCCCGCGAAGGATCTAAAGCCAGCAAAAGTCCCATGGTCTTATAAAAATGCATAGCTTTAG
GAGGGGAGCAGAGAACTTGAAAGCATCTTCCTGTTAGTCTTTCTTCTCGTAGACTTCAAACTTATACTTG
ATGCCTTTTTCCTCCTGGACCTCAGAGAGGACGCCTGGGTATTCTGGGAGAAGTTTATATTTCCCCAAAT
CAATTTCTGGGAAAAACGTGTCACTTTCAAATTCCTGCATGATCCTTGTCACAAAGAGTCTGAGGTGGCC
TGGTTGATTCATGGCTTCCTGGTAAACAGAACTGCCTCCGACTATCCAAACCATGTCTACTTTACTTGCC
AATTCCGGTTGTTCAATAAGTCTTAAGGCATCATCCAAACTTTTGGCAAGAAAATGAGCTCCTCGTGGTG
GTTCTTTGAGTTCTCTACTGAGAACTATATTAATTCTGTCCTTTAAAGGTCGATTCTTCTCAGGAATGGA
GAACCAGGTTTTCCTACCCATAATCACCAGATTCTGTTTACCTTCCACTGAAGAGGTTGTGGTCATTCTT
TGGAAGTACTTGAACTCGTTCCTGAGCGGAGGCCAGGGTCGGTCTCCGTTCTTGCCAATCCCCATATTTT
GGGACACGGCGACGATGCAGTTCAATGGTCGAACCATGATGGCAATTCTAGAATCGATAAGCTTTTTGCA
AAAGCCTAGGCCTCCAAAAAAGCCTCCTCACTACTTCTGGAATAGCTCAGAGGCCGAGGCGGCCTCGGCC
TCTGCATAAATAAAAAAAATTAGTCAGCCATGGGGCGGAGAATGGGCGGAACTGGGCGGAGTTAGGGGCG
GGATGGGCGGAGTTAGGGGCGGGACTATGGTTGCTGACTAATTGAGATGCATGCTTTGCATACTTCTGCC
TGCTGGGGAGCCTGGGGACTTTCCACACCTGGTTGCTGACTAATTGAGATGCATGCTTTGCATACTTCTG
CCTGCTGGGGAGCCTGGGGACTTTCCACACCCTAACTGACACACATTCCACAGCTGGTTCTTTCCGCCTC
AGAAGGTACCTTGGTTTTTAAAACCAGCCTGGAGTAGAGCAGATGGGTTAAGGTGAGTGACCCCTCAGCC
CTGGACATTCTTAGATGAGCCCCCTCAGGAGTAGAGAATAATGTTGAGATGAGTTCTGTTGGCTAAAATA
ATCAAGGCTAGTCTTTATAAAACTGTCTCCTCTTCTCCTAGCTTCGATCCAGAGAGAGACCTGGGCGGAG
CTGGTCGCTGCTCAGGAACTCCAGGAAAGGAGAAGCTGAGGTTACCACGCTGCGAATGGGTTTACGGAGA
TAGCTGGCTTTCCGGGGTGAGTTCTCGTAAACTCCAGAGCAGCGATAGGCCGTAATATCGGGGAAAGCAC
TATAGGGACATGATGTTCCACACGTCACATGGGTCGTCCTATCCGAGCCAGTCGTGCCAAAGGGGCGGTC
CCGCTGTGCACACTGGCGCTCCAGGGAGCTCTGCACTCCGCCCGAAAAGTGCGCTCGGCTCTGCCAAGGA
CGCGGGGCGCGTGACTATGCGTGGGCTGGAGCAACCGCCTGCTGGGTGCAAACCCTTTGCGCCCGGACTC
GTCCAACGACTATAAAGAGGGCAGGCTGTCCTCTAAGCGTCA
Features (pLannotate 1.2.2; 18 found; start..end, strand, type, name):
     10..2145    +  CDS            TF: TRFE_HUMAN - Experimental evidence at protein level: Swiss-Prot protein existence level 1. (Microbial infection) Serves as an iron source for Neisseria species, which capture the protein and extract its iron for their own use. From Homo sapiens (Human).
   2189..2811    +  polyA_signal   hGH poly(A) signal: human growth hormone polyadenylation signal
   2845..2861    -  protein_bind   lac operator: The lac repressor binds to the lac operator to inhibit transcription in E. coli. This inhibition can be relieved by adding lactose or isopropyl-β-D-thiogalactopyranoside (IPTG). lac repressor encoded by lacI
   2869..2899    -  promoter       lac promoter: promoter for the E. coli lac operon
   2914..2935    -  protein_bind   CAP binding site: CAP binding activates transcription in the presence of cAMP. E. coli catabolite activator protein
   2948..3040    -  CDS            lacI (fragment): lac repressor; lacI; The lac repressor binds to the lac operator to inhibit transcription in E. coli. This inhibition can be relieved by adding lactose or isopropyl-β-D-thiogalactopyranoside (IPTG).
   3223..3811    -  rep_origin     ori: high-copy-number ColE1/pMB1/pBR322/pUC origin of replication
   3982..4842    -  CDS            AmpR: β-lactamase; bla; confers resistance to ampicillin, carbenicillin, and related antibiotics
   4843..4947    -  promoter       AmpR promoter: bla
   5042..5077    +  CDS            rop (fragment): Rop protein, which maintains plasmids at low copy number; rop
   5179..5278    +  misc_feature   bom (fragment): basis of mobility region from pBR322
   5284..5438    -  CDS            lacZα (fragment): LacZα fragment of β-galactosidase; lacZ fragment
   5458..5739    -  CDS            TcR (fragment): tetracycline efflux protein; tet; confers resistance to tetracycline
   5731..5823    -  CDS            C (fragment): CAPSD_HBVCP - Experimental evidence at protein level: Swiss-Prot protein existence level 1. Encapsidates hepatitis delta genome. From Chimpanzee hepatitis B virus (isolate United Kingdom/LSH/1988) (HBVcpz).
   5816..5876    -  ncRNA          HBV epsilon: Accession: RF01047 - HBV RNA encapsidation signal epsilon
   5889..6326    -  CDS            X (fragment): X_HBVA3 - Experimental evidence at protein level: Swiss-Prot protein existence level 1. Multifunctional protein that plays a role in silencing host antiviral defenses and promoting viral transcription. Does not seem to be essential for HBV infection. May be directly involved in development of cirrhosis and liver cancer (hepatocellular carcinoma). Most of cytosolic activities involve modulation of cytosolic calcium. The effect on apoptosis is controversial depending on the cell types in which the studies have been conducted. May induce apoptosis by localizing in mitochondria and causing loss of
   6404..6967    -  CDS            DHFR: mouse dihydrofolate reductase; Mus musculus Dhfr
   6995..7352    -  promoter       SV40 promoter: SV40 enhancer and early promoter
