[The description below was written by a language model from this plasmid's Addgene catalogue record and pLannotate feature annotations shown in this document.]
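Description:
pNUT N6His hTFNG is a mammalian expression plasmid built on the pNUT backbone for producing a secreted, His-tagged, nonglycosylated form of human serum transferrin (hTF, gene TF). The roughly 2.1 kb insert, cloned at SmaI sites, carries Asn413Asp and Asn611Asp substitutions; judging from the construct's "nonglycosylated" designation, these remove the N-linked glycosylation sites. At the N terminus the protein has a signal peptide, a four-residue linker, a six-histidine tag and a Factor Xa cleavage site. This arrangement allows metal-affinity purification of the secreted protein and subsequent removal of the tag. The coding sequence is followed by a human growth hormone polyadenylation signal.

In E. coli the plasmid is maintained through a high-copy ColE1/pUC-type origin and an ampicillin resistance gene. Remnants of lac, rop, bom and tetracycline-resistance sequences reflect the cloning history of the backbone. Selection in mammalian cells relies on a mouse DHFR gene, which permits methotrexate selection. In the annotated sequence it sits immediately downstream of the SV40 enhancer/early promoter and is followed by hepatitis B virus-derived fragments, which likely supply its 3′ processing signals.

The catalogue lists SV40 as the promoter. However, the only annotated SV40 promoter is oriented toward DHFR, and no promoter is annotated upstream of the transferrin CDS, so the element driving the insert is not clear from the record. The deposited sequence is 7,952 nt, whereas the catalogue gives a total size of about 9,500 bp, so the feature table may not cover the whole plasmid. The associated work used this construct to compare the functional effects of N- and C-terminal His tags on recombinant transferrin.
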