Addgene plasmid #67240: pNUT N6His hTFNG
Purpose: Expresses N-His tagged nonglycosylated human serum transferrin in mammalian cells
Depositing lab: Ross MacGillivray & Anne Mason. Depositing organization: University of British Columbia. Publication: Differential effect of a his tag at the N- and C-termini: functional studies with recombinant human serum transferrin. Mason AB, He QY, Halbrooks PJ, Everse SJ, Gumerov DR, Kaltashov IA, Smith VC, Hewitt J, MacGillivray RT. Biochemistry. 2002 Jul 30;41(30):9448-54. bi025927l PubMed 12135367.
Backbone
  Vector backbone: pNUT
  Backbone size w/o insert (bp): 7400
  Total vector size (bp): 9500
  Vector type: Mammalian Expression
  Selectable markers: Methotrexate
Growth in bacteria
  Bacterial resistance: Ampicillin, 100 μg/mL
  Growth temperature: 37°C
  Growth strain: XL1 Blue
  Copy number: Unknown
Gene/Insert
  Gene/Insert name: human serum transferrin (alt name: hTF)
  Species: H. sapiens (human)
  Insert size (bp): 2136
  Mutation: Asn413 Asp, Asn611Asp
  GenBank ID: AF28814
  Entrez Gene: TF (a.k.a. HEL-S-71p, PRO1557, PRO2086, TFQTL1)
  Promoter: SV40
  Tag / fusion protein: N-terminal signal peptide, 4 aa link, 6 His, Factor Xa cleavage site (N terminal on insert)
  Cloning method: Restriction Enzyme; 5′ cloning site SmaI (not destroyed); 3′ cloning site SmaI (not destroyed)
  Sequencing primers: 5′ CCTTTGCGCCCGGACTCG; 3′ GTGGCAACTTCCAGGGCC
Resource information
  A portion of this plasmid was derived from a plasmid made by: The laboratory of Dr. Ross T.A. MacGillivray at the University of British Columbia in Vancouver BC Canada
Terms and licenses: Academic/Nonprofit Terms; Industry Terms: Not Available to Industry
How to cite: pNUT N6His hTFNG was a gift from Ross MacGillivray & Anne Mason (Addgene plasmid # 67240 ; http://n2t.net/addgene:67240 ; RRID:Addgene_67240)
