>Addgene plasmid #67240 | pNUT N6His hTFNG | addgene partial sequence | sequence record 124399 | MT1-F 5'-gctgtcctctaagcgtcacc-3'
AGGCTCGCCGTGGGAGCCCTGCTGGTCTGCGCCGTCCTAGGGCTGTGTCTGGCTGTCCCTGATAAACATC
ATCATCATCATCATATCGAGGGAAGGGTCCCTGATAAAACTGTGAGATGGTGTGCAGTGTCGGAGCATGA
GGCCACTAAGTGCCAGAGTTTCCGCGACCATATGAAAAGCGTCATTCCATCCGATGGTCCCAGTGTTGCT
TGTGTGAAGAAAGCCTCCTACCTTGATTGCATCAGGGCCATTGCGGCAAACGAAGCGGATGCTGTGACAC
TGGATGCAGGTTTGGTGTATGATGCTTACCTGGCTCCCAATAACCTGAAGCCTGTGGTGGCAGAGTTCTA
TGGGTCAAAAGAGGATCCACAGACTTTCTATTATGCTGTTGCTGTGGTGAAGAAGGATAGTGGCTTCCAG
ATGAACCAGCTTCGAGGCAAGAAGTCCTGCCACACGGGTCTAGGCAGGTCCGCTGGGTGGAACATCCCCA
TAGGCTTACTTTACTGTGACTTACCTGAGCCACGTAAACCTCTTGAGAAAGCAGTGGCCAATTTCTTCTC
GGGCAGCTGTGCCCCTTGTGCGGATGGGACGGACTTCCCCCAGCTGTGTCAACTGTGTCCAGGGTGTGGC
TGCTCCACCCTTAACCAATACTTCGGCTACTCGGGAGCCTTCAAGTGTCTGAAGGATGGTGCTGGGGATG
TGGCCTTTGTCAAGCACTCG
