>Addgene plasmid #67240 | pNUT N6His hTFNG | addgene partial sequence | sequence record 124400 | hGH-PA-R 5'-CCAGCTTGGTTCCCAATAGA-3'
CTTGCCCCTTGCTCCATACCACCCCCCTCCACCCCATAATATTATAGAAGGACACCTAGTCAGACAAAAT
GATGCAACTTAATTTTATTAGGACAAGGCTGGTGGGCACTGGAGTGGCAACTTCCAGGGCCAGGAGAGGC
ACTGGGGAGGGGTCACAGGGATGCCACCCCTAGAGTCGACTCAATCAATCAGCGGCCGCCCTCGAGCTAT
TAAGGTCTACGGAAAGTGCAGGCTTCCAGGAGTGATGAGGTGGAGCATTTTCTCAGGTTACCAACAGCCT
TGACATATTCTTCTCCTAAGTATTTTTCATATGTGTTTCTGTCATGAAGTTTGGCCAAACATACTGTGTC
ATCTCTGAACAGAAGGTCCTTGGTTTCCGACCGGAACAAACAAAAGTTGCCCGAGCAGTCAGTTACGTCG
CTTCCAAATAGGTGCTGCTGTTGACGTAATATCTTGTGGACGCAAGCTTCCTTATCTTTCCGTGTGACCA
CAGCGTGATTCGGGGCTCTGGCCAGGTGGCAGTTCGCATACTCCTCCACAGGTTTCCTGGTACCATCAAG
GCACAGCAACTCATAGTCTTTTTCATTCAGATTCTTAGCCCATGGATCAGGGTTTTTTCCCCCAGTGTTC
TGTGGGACAGTCTGGTGTTTCACAAAGGCCACATCTCCCTTCTCAACCAGACACCTGAAAGCGCCTGTGT
AGCCGTAGTATCCCTCTTTGTTGTTGGGTTCACACAGGTTTAGGCCTGAGCCCATACACAGCTTACAGAG
ACTGGAGTCTTT
